Addgene plasmid #169270: pcDNA5/FRT/TO - RBM28 E5 GT>A minigene
Purpose: Mammalian vector for constitutive expression of RBM28 Exon 5 GT>A minigene
Depositing lab: Susan Baserga. Depositing organization: Yale University. Publication: Biallelic splicing variants in the nucleolar 60S assembly factor RBM28 cause the ribosomopathy ANE syndrome. Bryant CJ, Lorea CF, de Almeida HL Jr, Weinert L, Vedolin L, Pinto E Vairo F, Baserga SJ. Proc Natl Acad Sci U S A. 2021 May 11;118(19). pii: 2017777118. doi: 10.1073/pnas.2017777118. PubMed 33941690.
Backbone
  Vector backbone: pcDNA5/FRT/TO
  Vector type: Mammalian Expression
  Selectable markers: Hygromycin
Growth in bacteria
  Bacterial resistance: Ampicillin, 100 μg/mL
  Growth temperature: 37°C
  Growth strain: DH5alpha
  Copy number: High Copy
Gene/Insert
  Gene/Insert name: RBM28 E5 GT>A minigene
  Species: H. sapiens (human)
  Mutation: NM_018077.2:c.(541+1_541+2delinsA)
  Entrez Gene: RBM28 (a.k.a. ANES, NOP4)
  Promoter: CMV
  Cloning method: Gibson Cloning
  Sequencing primers: 5′ ATAGAAGACACCGGGACCGA; 3′ GGCAAACAACAGATGGCTGG
Resource information
  A portion of this plasmid was derived from a plasmid made by: BAC clone RP11-640G20
Terms and licenses: Academic/Nonprofit Terms; Industry Terms: Not Available to Industry
How to cite: pcDNA5/FRT/TO - RBM28 E5 GT>A minigene was a gift from Susan Baserga (Addgene plasmid # 169270 ; http://n2t.net/addgene:169270 ; RRID:Addgene_169270)
