[The description below was written by a language model from this plasmid's Addgene catalogue record and pLannotate feature annotations shown in this document.]
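Description:
pcDNA5/FRT/TO - RBM28 E5 GT>A minigene is a mammalian expression plasmid built on the pcDNA5/FRT/TO backbone. It carries a splicing reporter derived from the human RBM28 gene, which encodes a nucleolar factor also known as ANES or NOP4. It is maintained in E. coli through a high-copy ColE1/pUC-type origin and the ampicillin resistance gene (bla) with its own promoter. A partial f1 origin and remnants of lac regulatory sequence are also annotated in the backbone. For mammalian cells, an FRT site lies directly upstream of a hygromycin resistance coding sequence followed by an SV40 poly(A) signal. In this vector family that arrangement lets FLP recombinase insert the plasmid at a genomic FRT site, where the marker becomes expressed, so that stable integrants can be selected with hygromycin.

The insert sits between the CMV enhancer/promoter and the bGH polyadenylation signal. Two short tet operator matches lie just downstream of the promoter, so transcription would be repressible in cells that express Tet repressor. The record describes the intended use as constitutive expression, as occurs in cells lacking the repressor. The minigene is genomic sequence taken from a BAC clone and assembled by Gibson cloning. The feature tables show three separated RBM28 coding fragments, consistent with exons divided by intronic sequence. The short C8orf17 and DSCR8 matches between them are probably spurious hits within intronic DNA. The construct carries the c.541+1_541+2delinsA variant, which alters the canonical GT splice donor dinucleotide after exon 5. It is suited to testing how this variant, linked to ANE syndrome, affects pre-mRNA splicing in transfected cells. The depositor and sequencing-derived records differ by only three nucleotides in length and show the same feature layout.
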