Features (pLannotate 1.2.2; 25 found; start..end, strand, type, name):
     28..80      -  misc_feature   bom (fragment): basis of mobility region from pBR322
    235..614     +  enhancer       CMV enhancer: human cytomegalovirus immediate early enhancer
    615..818     +  promoter       CMV promoter: human cytomegalovirus (CMV) immediate early promoter
    820..839     +  promoter       PLtetO-1 promoter (fragment): modified phage lambda PL promoter with tet operator sites (Lutz and Bujard, 1997)
    841..860     +  promoter       PLtetO-1 promoter (fragment): modified phage lambda PL promoter with tet operator sites (Lutz and Bujard, 1997)
    868..901     +  promoter       TRE3GV promoter (fragment): 3rd-generation Tet-responsive promoter that can be activated by binding of Tet-On® 3G, optimized for retroviral and lentiviral vectors
    954..1064    +  CDS            RBM28 (fragment): RBM28_HUMAN - Experimental evidence at protein level: Swiss-Prot protein existence level 1. Nucleolar component of the spliceosomal ribonucleoprotein complexes. From Homo sapiens (Human).
   1448..1540    +  CDS            RBM28 (fragment): RBM28_HUMAN - Experimental evidence at protein level: Swiss-Prot protein existence level 1. Nucleolar component of the spliceosomal ribonucleoprotein complexes. From Homo sapiens (Human).
   1939..2034    +  CDS            C8orf17 (fragment): MOST1_HUMAN - Experimental evidence at protein level: Swiss-Prot protein existence level 1. May be involved in cell survival, proliferation and progression of cancer cells. From Homo sapiens (Human).
   2090..2218    -  CDS            DSCR8 (fragment): DSCR8_HUMAN - Also known as C21orf65 MTAG2. Experimental evidence at protein level: Swiss-Prot protein existence level 1. From Homo sapiens (Human).
   2587..2679    +  CDS            RBM28 (fragment): RBM28_HUMAN - Experimental evidence at protein level: Swiss-Prot protein existence level 1. Nucleolar component of the spliceosomal ribonucleoprotein complexes. From Homo sapiens (Human).
   2710..2934    +  polyA_signal   bGH poly(A) signal: bovine growth hormone polyadenylation signal
   2938..2959    +  promoter       SV40 promoter (fragment): SV40 enhancer and early promoter
   2980..3213    +  rep_origin     f1 ori (fragment) (sequence partly withheld): f1 bacteriophage origin of replication; arrow indicates direction of (+) strand synthesis
   3218..3265    +  protein_bind   FRT: FLP-mediated recombination occurs in the 8-bp core sequence TCTAGAAA (Turan and Bode, 2011). FLP recombinase from the Saccharomyces cerevisiae 2μ plasmid
   3273..4295    +  CDS            HygR: aminoglycoside phosphotransferase from E. coli; aph(4)-Ia; confers resistance to hygromycin
   4305..4430    +  CDS            ble (fragment): BLE_KLEPN - Experimental evidence at protein level: Swiss-Prot protein existence level 1. Binding protein with a strong affinity to the bleomycin family of antibiotics. Binds to CL990; an antimitotic-antibiotic compound. From Klebsiella pneumoniae.
   4425..4546    +  polyA_signal   SV40 poly(A) signal: SV40 polyadenylation signal
   4619..4635    -  protein_bind   lac operator: The lac repressor binds to the lac operator to inhibit transcription in E. coli. This inhibition can be relieved by adding lactose or isopropyl-β-D-thiogalactopyranoside (IPTG). lac repressor encoded by lacI
   4643..4673    -  promoter       lac promoter: promoter for the E. coli lac operon
   4688..4709    -  protein_bind   CAP binding site: CAP binding activates transcription in the presence of cAMP. E. coli catabolite activator protein
   4722..4814    -  CDS            lacI (fragment): lac repressor; lacI; The lac repressor binds to the lac operator to inhibit transcription in E. coli. This inhibition can be relieved by adding lactose or isopropyl-β-D-thiogalactopyranoside (IPTG).
   4997..5585    -  rep_origin     ori: high-copy-number ColE1/pMB1/pBR322/pUC origin of replication
   5756..6616    -  CDS            AmpR: β-lactamase; bla; confers resistance to ampicillin, carbenicillin, and related antibiotics
   6617..6721    -  promoter       AmpR promoter: bla
>Addgene plasmid #169270 | pcDNA5/FRT/TO - RBM28 E5 GT>A minigene | depositor full sequence | sequence record 328262 | pcDNA5/FRT/TO - RBM28 E5 GT>A minigene sequence 6752 bps
GACGGATCGGGAGATCTCCCGATCCCCTATGGTGCACTCTCAGTACAATCTGCTCTGATGCCGCATAGTT
AAGCCAGTATCTGCTCCCTGCTTGTGTGTTGGAGGTCGCTGAGTAGTGCGCGAGCAAAATTTAAGCTACA
ACAAGGCAAGGCTTGACCGACAATTGCATGAAGAATCTGCTTAGGGTTAGGCGTTTTGCGCTGCTTCGCG
ATGTACGGGCCAGATATACGCGTTGACATTGATTATTGACTAGTTATTAATAGTAATCAATTACGGGGTC
ATTAGTTCATAGCCCATATATGGAGTTCCGCGTTACATAACTTACGGTAAATGGCCCGCCTGGCTGACCG
CCCAACGACCCCCGCCCATTGACGTCAATAATGACGTATGTTCCCATAGTAACGCCAATAGGGACTTTCC
ATTGACGTCAATGGGTGGAGTATTTACGGTAAACTGCCCACTTGGCAGTACATCAAGTGTATCATATGCC
AAGTACGCCCCCTATTGACGTCAATGACGGTAAATGGCCCGCCTGGCATTATGCCCAGTACATGACCTTA
TGGGACTTTCCTACTTGGCAGTACATCTACGTATTAGTCATCGCTATTACCATGGTGATGCGGTTTTGGC
AGTACATCAATGGGCGTGGATAGCGGTTTGACTCACGGGGATTTCCAAGTCTCCACCCCATTGACGTCAA
TGGGAGTTTGTTTTGGCACCAAAATCAACGGGACTTTCCAAAATGTCGTAACAACTCCGCCCCATTGACG
CAAATGGGCGGTAGGCGTGTACGGTGGGAGGTCTATATAAGCAGAGCTCTCCCTATCAGTGATAGAGATC
TCCCTATCAGTGATAGAGATCGTCGACGAGCTCGTTTAGTGAACCGTCAGATCGCCTGGAGACGCCATCC
ACGCTGTTTTGACCTCCATAGAAGACACCGGGACCGATCCAGCCTCCGGACTCTAGCGTTTAAACTTAAG
CTTGGTACCTGTTCAGAAGATGACTTGAAGACAGTATTTGCTCAATTTGGAGCTGTCCTGGAAGTAAATA
TCCCTAGGAAACCAGGTACTAATAAACCTTCACTTGGTGTGGATTACGTTAGTTAACATATTACCCTTGA
ACAAACATATATGATATATATGAAGTATTTGGCACAGTGCTTCACATCTAATGAAAACCCAAATAATGGT
TTTATTCCCCTGATGATATTTTCTGTTGGATCAGAATTAGTTTTAGAAGGCGAGTTAGTTTGAGAAAGTG
TTTTGCTCTCCCCAAGTCCAAGTCAGAGTATACTCAGTAAGAAGATGTAAGCAATTGCTTTGGGGAAGGG
CCTGACCTGCTGGCAGAATTTGGGCCATCTTGTGGGCCTGAATTGCAGTAATTTACTTCTTAGTATTCTG
GCTACCTCCTGCTGCCTCTCACTTCTTTCTTTGTGCATTTGCACACAGATGGGAAGATGCGCGGTTTTGG
TTTTGTTCAGTTCAAAAACCTCCTAGAAGCAGGTAAAGCTCTCAAAGGCATGAACATGAAAGAGATAAAA
GAAAGCTTTCTATACCCATATCATTGACCCAGATATTTCTGGTGTTTTGGTGAATTAGTGTAGTAACCCA
CTTTCTGCATTTTCAAAAGATGTTTGCATTATTAAGAGTCTCATTGCTAATACGGTAGCTATTTAGGTGA
AATACTCTAGAACTTGATCTTGGGGTTAAACTTGAAAGAACCCTTGCCAGTATTCTTTCTTTTATCTGGT
GAGAGTGTCCTTTTAAATCCCTAGTGAAAAATGTCCCTGAGATAATTGCTGATAGATGCAGGTTGGTATC
TAGATTCCTCCTTGGTTATATCACTGTTCAGCATCTGTGGGCTATTTATTAAACTGACTGTGATTTATAT
ATTGACTTATCAAGTACTGTGCCTAAAGAAGTTATTGCCGGCCAGGTGCGGTGGCTCACACCTGTAATCC
TAGCACTTTGGGAGGCCGAGGAGGCAGGTGGATCACCTGAGGTCAGGAGTTCAAGACCAGCCTGGTCAAC
ATGGCGAAACCCCGTCTCTACTGAAAATACAAAAATTAGCCAGGTGTGGTGGTGCATGCTTGTAATCCCA
GCTACTCAAGAGGCTGAGGCAGGAGAATCGCTTGAACCTGGAGGCGGAGGTTGCAGTGAACTGAGATGGC
ACCACTGCACTCCAGCCTGGGCGACAGAGCGAGACTGTGTCTCAAAAAAAAAAAAAAGAAGTTATTGCCG
TAGAGATGTCCTAGCTTCCAGGTAGGGTGCAGATGATTCCAGAATGCCTGTTTTGATTCCTGATAGTCTA
ACTGGAAACATAGTTCTAATTCTTTATTTTTTTACTCCATCTTATCCCAGGTGTGGTGGCTATGTAGAAA
GGCAAAATTTCTGTTCATTGATAAAAAGGTTAAGGGTTAAAAGGAGTAGGCAGTGACTAGGAGCTTTATT
TTAAGACCAGCATTCCCTGAATTGGCAGTTTCTTTGTCTCCACTGGTTCCATTATTGTCTGTGATGACTA
GGGGTCATTTACAGAGGTAGGGTTTTTAAAAGGAGAGCCTTTCTGATGCCACTTTTCTGCTTGACAGGCC
GGACAGTGGCTGTGGATTGGGCCGTGGCAAAGGATAAATATAAAGATACACAGTCTGTTTCTGCTATAGG
CGGCCGCTCGAGTCTAGAGGGCCCGTTTAAACCCGCTGATCAGCCTCGACTGTGCCTTCTAGTTGCCAGC
CATCTGTTGTTTGCCCCTCCCCCGTGCCTTCCTTGACCCTGGAAGGTGCCACTCCCACTGTCCTTTCCTA
ATAAAATGAGGAAATTGCATCGCATTGTCTGAGTAGGTGTCATTCTATTCTGGGGGGTGGGGTGGGGCAG
GACAGCAAGGGGGAGGATTGGGAAGACAATAGCAGGCATGCTGGGGATGCGGTGGGCTCTATGGCTTCTG
AGGCGGAAAGAACCAGCTGGGGCTCTAGGGGGTATCCCC
[124 nt withheld, positions 2980-3103]
C
[91 nt withheld, positions 3105-3195]
AGGGTGATGGTTCACGTACCTAGAAGTTCCTATTCCGAAGTTCCTATTCTCTAGAAAGTATAGGAACTTC
CTTGGCCAAAAAGCCTGAACTCACCGCGACGTCTGTCGAGAAGTTTCTGATCGAAAAGTTCGACAGCGTC
TCCGACCTGATGCAGCTCTCGGAGGGCGAAGAATCTCGTGCTTTCAGCTTCGATGTAGGAGGGCGTGGAT
ATGTCCTGCGGGTAAATAGCTGCGCCGATGGTTTCTACAAAGATCGTTATGTTTATCGGCACTTTGCATC
GGCCGCGCTCCCGATTCCGGAAGTGCTTGACATTGGGGAATTCAGCGAGAGCCTGACCTATTGCATCTCC
CGCCGTGCACAGGGTGTCACGTTGCAAGACCTGCCTGAAACCGAACTGCCCGCTGTTCTGCAGCCGGTCG
CGGAGGCCATGGATGCGATCGCTGCGGCCGATCTTAGCCAGACGAGCGGGTTCGGCCCATTCGGACCGCA
AGGAATCGGTCAATACACTACATGGCGTGATTTCATATGCGCGATTGCTGATCCCCATGTGTATCACTGG
CAAACTGTGATGGACGACACCGTCAGTGCGTCCGTCGCGCAGGCTCTCGATGAGCTGATGCTTTGGGCCG
AGGACTGCCCCGAAGTCCGGCACCTCGTGCACGCGGATTTCGGCTCCAACAATGTCCTGACGGACAATGG
CCGCATAACAGCGGTCATTGACTGGAGCGAGGCGATGTTCGGGGATTCCCAATACGAGGTCGCCAACATC
TTCTTCTGGAGGCCGTGGTTGGCTTGTATGGAGCAGCAGACGCGCTACTTCGAGCGGAGGCATCCGGAGC
TTGCAGGATCGCCGCGGCTCCGGGCGTATATGCTCCGCATTGGTCTTGACCAACTCTATCAGAGCTTGGT
TGACGGCAATTTCGATGATGCAGCTTGGGCGCAGGGTCGATGCGACGCAATCGTCCGATCCGGAGCCGGG
ACTGTCGGGCGTACACAAATCGCCCGCAGAAGCGCGGCCGTCTGGACCGATGGCTGTGTAGAAGTACTCG
CCGATAGTGGAAACCGACGCCCCAGCACTCGTCCGAGGGCAAAGGAATAGCACGTACTACGAGATTTCGA
TTCCACCGCCGCCTTCTATGAAAGGTTGGGCTTCGGAATCGTTTTCCGGGACGCCGGCTGGATGATCCTC
CAGCGCGGGGATCTCATGCTGGAGTTCTTCGCCCACCCCAACTTGTTTATTGCAGCTTATAATGGTTACA
AATAAAGCAATAGCATCACAAATTTCACAAATAAAGCATTTTTTTCACTGCATTCTAGTTGTGGTTTGTC
CAAACTCATCAATGTATCTTATCATGTCTGTATACCGTCGACCTCTAGCTAGAGCTTGGCGTAATCATGG
TCATAGCTGTTTCCTGTGTGAAATTGTTATCCGCTCACAATTCCACACAACATACGAGCCGGAAGCATAA
AGTGTAAAGCCTGGGGTGCCTAATGAGTGAGCTAACTCACATTAATTGCGTTGCGCTCACTGCCCGCTTT
CCAGTCGGGAAACCTGTCGTGCCAGCTGCATTAATGAATCGGCCAACGCGCGGGGAGAGGCGGTTTGCGT
ATTGGGCGCTCTTCCGCTTCCTCGCTCACTGACTCGCTGCGCTCGGTCGTTCGGCTGCGGCGAGCGGTAT
CAGCTCACTCAAAGGCGGTAATACGGTTATCCACAGAATCAGGGGATAACGCAGGAAAGAACATGTGAGC
AAAAGGCCAGCAAAAGGCCAGGAACCGTAAAAAGGCCGCGTTGCTGGCGTTTTTCCATAGGCTCCGCCCC
CCTGACGAGCATCACAAAAATCGACGCTCAAGTCAGAGGTGGCGAAACCCGACAGGACTATAAAGATACC
AGGCGTTTCCCCCTGGAAGCTCCCTCGTGCGCTCTCCTGTTCCGACCCTGCCGCTTACCGGATACCTGTC
CGCCTTTCTCCCTTCGGGAAGCGTGGCGCTTTCTCATAGCTCACGCTGTAGGTATCTCAGTTCGGTGTAG
GTCGTTCGCTCCAAGCTGGGCTGTGTGCACGAACCCCCCGTTCAGCCCGACCGCTGCGCCTTATCCGGTA
ACTATCGTCTTGAGTCCAACCCGGTAAGACACGACTTATCGCCACTGGCAGCAGCCACTGGTAACAGGAT
TAGCAGAGCGAGGTATGTAGGCGGTGCTACAGAGTTCTTGAAGTGGTGGCCTAACTACGGCTACACTAGA
AGAACAGTATTTGGTATCTGCGCTCTGCTGAAGCCAGTTACCTTCGGAAAAAGAGTTGGTAGCTCTTGAT
CCGGCAAACAAACCACCGCTGGTAGCGGTGGTTTTTTTGTTTGCAAGCAGCAGATTACGCGCAGAAAAAA
AGGATCTCAAGAAGATCCTTTGATCTTTTCTACGGGGTCTGACGCTCAGTGGAACGAAAACTCACGTTAA
GGGATTTTGGTCATGAGATTATCAAAAAGGATCTTCACCTAGATCCTTTTAAATTAAAAATGAAGTTTTA
AATCAATCTAAAGTATATATGAGTAAACTTGGTCTGACAGTTACCAATGCTTAATCAGTGAGGCACCTAT
CTCAGCGATCTGTCTATTTCGTTCATCCATAGTTGCCTGACTCCCCGTCGTGTAGATAACTACGATACGG
GAGGGCTTACCATCTGGCCCCAGTGCTGCAATGATACCGCGAGACCCACGCTCACCGGCTCCAGATTTAT
CAGCAATAAACCAGCCAGCCGGAAGGGCCGAGCGCAGAAGTGGTCCTGCAACTTTATCCGCCTCCATCCA
GTCTATTAATTGTTGCCGGGAAGCTAGAGTAAGTAGTTCGCCAGTTAATAGTTTGCGCAACGTTGTTGCC
ATTGCTACAGGCATCGTGGTGTCACGCTCGTCGTTTGGTATGGCTTCATTCAGCTCCGGTTCCCAACGAT
CAAGGCGAGTTACATGATCCCCCATGTTGTGCAAAAAAGCGGTTAGCTCCTTCGGTCCTCCGATCGTTGT
CAGAAGTAAGTTGGCCGCAGTGTTATCACTCATGGTTATGGCAGCACTGCATAATTCTCTTACTGTCATG
CCATCCGTAAGATGCTTTTCTGTGACTGGTGAGTACTCAACCAAGTCATTCTGAGAATAGTGTATGCGGC
GACCGAGTTGCTCTTGCCCGGCGTCAATACGGGATAATACCGCGCCACATAGCAGAACTTTAAAAGTGCT
CATCATTGGAAAACGTTCTTCGGGGCGAAAACTCTCAAGGATCTTACCGCTGTTGAGATCCAGTTCGATG
TAACCCACTCGTGCACCCAACTGATCTTCAGCATCTTTTACTTTCACCAGCGTTTCTGGGTGAGCAAAAA
CAGGAAGGCAAAATGCCGCAAAAAAGGGAATAAGGGCGACACGGAAATGTTGAATACTCATACTCTTCCT
TTTTCAATATTATTGAAGCATTTATCAGGGTTATTGTCTCATGAGCGGATACATATTTGAATGTATTTAG
AAAAATAAACAAATAGGGGTTCCGCGCACATTTCCCCGAAAAGTGCCACCTGACGTC
