Features (pLannotate 1.2.2; 25 found; start..end, strand, type, name):
    156..535     +  enhancer       CMV enhancer: human cytomegalovirus immediate early enhancer
    536..739     +  promoter       CMV promoter: human cytomegalovirus (CMV) immediate early promoter
    741..760     +  promoter       PLtetO-1 promoter (fragment): modified phage lambda PL promoter with tet operator sites (Lutz and Bujard, 1997)
    762..781     +  promoter       PLtetO-1 promoter (fragment): modified phage lambda PL promoter with tet operator sites (Lutz and Bujard, 1997)
    789..822     +  promoter       TRE3GV promoter (fragment): 3rd-generation Tet-responsive promoter that can be activated by binding of Tet-On® 3G, optimized for retroviral and lentiviral vectors
    875..985     +  CDS            RBM28 (fragment): RBM28_HUMAN - Experimental evidence at protein level: Swiss-Prot protein existence level 1. Nucleolar component of the spliceosomal ribonucleoprotein complexes. From Homo sapiens (Human).
   1369..1461    +  CDS            RBM28 (fragment): RBM28_HUMAN - Experimental evidence at protein level: Swiss-Prot protein existence level 1. Nucleolar component of the spliceosomal ribonucleoprotein complexes. From Homo sapiens (Human).
   1860..1955    +  CDS            C8orf17 (fragment): MOST1_HUMAN - Experimental evidence at protein level: Swiss-Prot protein existence level 1. May be involved in cell survival, proliferation and progression of cancer cells. From Homo sapiens (Human).
   2011..2124    -  CDS            DSCR8 (fragment): DSCR8_HUMAN - Also known as C21orf65 MTAG2. Experimental evidence at protein level: Swiss-Prot protein existence level 1. From Homo sapiens (Human).
   2511..2603    +  CDS            RBM28 (fragment): RBM28_HUMAN - Experimental evidence at protein level: Swiss-Prot protein existence level 1. Nucleolar component of the spliceosomal ribonucleoprotein complexes. From Homo sapiens (Human).
   2634..2858    +  polyA_signal   bGH poly(A) signal: bovine growth hormone polyadenylation signal
   2862..2883    +  promoter       SV40 promoter (fragment): SV40 enhancer and early promoter
   2904..3137    +  rep_origin     f1 ori (fragment) (sequence partly withheld): f1 bacteriophage origin of replication; arrow indicates direction of (+) strand synthesis
   3142..3189    +  protein_bind   FRT: FLP-mediated recombination occurs in the 8-bp core sequence TCTAGAAA (Turan and Bode, 2011). FLP recombinase from the Saccharomyces cerevisiae 2μ plasmid
   3197..4219    +  CDS            HygR: aminoglycoside phosphotransferase from E. coli; aph(4)-Ia; confers resistance to hygromycin
   4229..4354    +  CDS            ble (fragment): BLE_KLEPN - Experimental evidence at protein level: Swiss-Prot protein existence level 1. Binding protein with a strong affinity to the bleomycin family of antibiotics. Binds to CL990; an antimitotic-antibiotic compound. From Klebsiella pneumoniae.
   4349..4470    +  polyA_signal   SV40 poly(A) signal: SV40 polyadenylation signal
   4543..4559    -  protein_bind   lac operator: The lac repressor binds to the lac operator to inhibit transcription in E. coli. This inhibition can be relieved by adding lactose or isopropyl-β-D-thiogalactopyranoside (IPTG). lac repressor encoded by lacI
   4567..4597    -  promoter       lac promoter: promoter for the E. coli lac operon
   4612..4633    -  protein_bind   CAP binding site: CAP binding activates transcription in the presence of cAMP. E. coli catabolite activator protein
   4646..4738    -  CDS            lacI (fragment): lac repressor; lacI; The lac repressor binds to the lac operator to inhibit transcription in E. coli. This inhibition can be relieved by adding lactose or isopropyl-β-D-thiogalactopyranoside (IPTG).
   4921..5509    -  rep_origin     ori: high-copy-number ColE1/pMB1/pBR322/pUC origin of replication
   5680..6540    -  CDS            AmpR: β-lactamase; bla; confers resistance to ampicillin, carbenicillin, and related antibiotics
   6541..6645    -  promoter       AmpR promoter: bla
   6704..1       -  misc_feature   bom (fragment) (across the origin): basis of mobility region from pBR322
>Addgene plasmid #169270 | pcDNA5/FRT/TO - RBM28 E5 GT>A minigene | addgene full sequence | sequence record 335162 | Addgene NGS Result
TCTGCTCCCTGCTTGTGTGTTGGAGGTCGCTGAGTAGTGCGCGAGCAAAATTTAAGCTACAACAAGGCAA
GGCTTGACCGACAATTGCATGAAGAATCTGCTTAGGGTTAGGCGTTTTGCGCTGCTTCGCGATGTACGGG
CCAGATATACGCGTTGACATTGATTATTGACTAGTTATTAATAGTAATCAATTACGGGGTCATTAGTTCA
TAGCCCATATATGGAGTTCCGCGTTACATAACTTACGGTAAATGGCCCGCCTGGCTGACCGCCCAACGAC
CCCCGCCCATTGACGTCAATAATGACGTATGTTCCCATAGTAACGCCAATAGGGACTTTCCATTGACGTC
AATGGGTGGAGTATTTACGGTAAACTGCCCACTTGGCAGTACATCAAGTGTATCATATGCCAAGTACGCC
CCCTATTGACGTCAATGACGGTAAATGGCCCGCCTGGCATTATGCCCAGTACATGACCTTATGGGACTTT
CCTACTTGGCAGTACATCTACGTATTAGTCATCGCTATTACCATGGTGATGCGGTTTTGGCAGTACATCA
ATGGGCGTGGATAGCGGTTTGACTCACGGGGATTTCCAAGTCTCCACCCCATTGACGTCAATGGGAGTTT
GTTTTGGCACCAAAATCAACGGGACTTTCCAAAATGTCGTAACAACTCCGCCCCATTGACGCAAATGGGC
GGTAGGCGTGTACGGTGGGAGGTCTATATAAGCAGAGCTCTCCCTATCAGTGATAGAGATCTCCCTATCA
GTGATAGAGATCGTCGACGAGCTCGTTTAGTGAACCGTCAGATCGCCTGGAGACGCCATCCACGCTGTTT
TGACCTCCATAGAAGACACCGGGACCGATCCAGCCTCCGGACTCTAGCGTTTAAACTTAAGCTTGGTACC
TGTTCAGAAGATGACTTGAAGACAGTATTTGCTCAATTTGGAGCTGTCCTGGAAGTAAATATCCCTAGGA
AACCAGGTACTAATAAACCTTCACTTGGTGTGGATTACGTTAGTTAACATATTACCCTTGAACAAACATA
TATGATATATATGAAGTATTTGGCACAGTGCTTCACATCTAATGAAAACCCAAATAATGGTTTTATTCCC
CTGATGATATTTTCTGTTGGATCAGAATTAGTTTTAGAAGGCGAGTTAGTTTGAGAAAGTGTTTTGCTCT
CCCCAAGTCCAAGTCAGAGTATACTCAGTAAGAAGATGTAAGCAATTGCTTTGGGGAAGGGCCTGACCTG
CTGGCAGAATTTGGGCCATCTTGTGGGCCTGAATTGCAGTAATTTACTTCTTAGTATTCTGGCTACCTCC
TGCTGCCTCTCACTTCTTTCTTTGTGCATTTGCACACAGATGGGAAGATGCGCGGTTTTGGTTTTGTTCA
GTTCAAAAACCTCCTAGAAGCAGGTAAAGCTCTCAAAGGCATGAACATGAAAGAGATAAAAGAAAGCTTT
CTATACCCATATCATTGACCCAGATATTTCTGGTGTTTTGGTGAATTAGTGTAGTAACCCACTTTCTGCA
TTTTCAAAAGATGTTTGCATTATTAAGAGTCTCATTGCTAATACGGTAGCTATTTAGGTGAAATACTCTA
GAACTTGATCTTGGGGTTAAACTTGAAAGAACCCTTGCCAGTATTCTTTCTTTTATCTGGTGAGAGTGTC
CTTTTAAATCCCTAGTGAAAAATGTCCCTGAGATAATTGCTGATAGATGCAGGTTGGTATCTAGATTCCT
CCTTGGTTATATCACTGTTCAGCATCTGTGGGCTATTTATTAAACTGACTGTGATTTATATATTGACTTA
TCAAGTACTGTGCCTAAAGAAGTTATTGCCGGCCAGGTGCGGTGGCTCACACCTGTAATCCTAGCACTTT
GGGAGGCCGAGGAGGCAGGTGGATCACCTGAGGTCAGGAGTTCAAGACCAGCCTGGTCAACATGGCGAAA
CCCCGTCTCTACTGAAAATACAAAAATTAGCCAGGTGTGGTGGTGCATGCTTGTAATCCCAGCTACTCAA
GAGGCTGAGGCAGGAGAATCGCTTGAACCTGGAGGCGGAGGTTGCAGTGAACTGAGATGGCACCACTGCA
CTCCAGCCTGGGCGACAGAGCGAGACTGTGTCTCAAAAAAAAAAAAAAAAAGAAGTTATTGCCGTAGAGA
TGTCCTAGCTTCCAGGTAGGGTGCAGATGATTCCAGAATGCCTGTTTTGATTCCTGATAGTCTAACTGGA
AACATAGTTCTAATTCTTTATTTTTTTACTCCATCTTATCCCAGGTGTGGTGGCTATGTAGAAAGGCAAA
ATTTCTGTTCATTGATAAAAAGGTTAAGGGTTAAAAGGAGTAGGCAGTGACTAGGAGCTTTATTTTAAGA
CCAGCATTCCCTGAATTGGCAGTTTCTTTGTCTCCACTGGTTCCATTATTGTCTGTGATGACTAGGGGTC
ATTTACAGAGGTAGGGTTTTTAAAAGGAGAGCCTTTCTGATGCCACTTTTCTGCTTGACAGGCCGGACAG
TGGCTGTGGATTGGGCCGTGGCAAAGGATAAATATAAAGATACACAGTCTGTTTCTGCTATAGGCGGCCG
CTCGAGTCTAGAGGGCCCGTTTAAACCCGCTGATCAGCCTCGACTGTGCCTTCTAGTTGCCAGCCATCTG
TTGTTTGCCCCTCCCCCGTGCCTTCCTTGACCCTGGAAGGTGCCACTCCCACTGTCCTTTCCTAATAAAA
TGAGGAAATTGCATCGCATTGTCTGAGTAGGTGTCATTCTATTCTGGGGGGTGGGGTGGGGCAGGACAGC
AAGGGGGAGGATTGGGAAGACAATAGCAGGCATGCTGGGGATGCGGTGGGCTCTATGGCTTCTGAGGCGG
AAAGAACCAGCTGGGGCTCTAGGGGGTATCCCC
[124 nt withheld, positions 2904-3027]
C
[91 nt withheld, positions 3029-3119]
AGGGTGATGGTTCACGTACCTAGAAGTTCCTATTCCGAAGTTCCTATTCTCTAGAAAGTATAGGAACTTC
CTTGGCCAAAAAGCCTGAACTCACCGCGACGTCTGTCGAGAAGTTTCTGATCGAAAAGTTCGACAGCGTC
TCCGACCTGATGCAGCTCTCGGAGGGCGAAGAATCTCGTGCTTTCAGCTTCGATGTAGGAGGGCGTGGAT
ATGTCCTGCGGGTAAATAGCTGCGCCGATGGTTTCTACAAAGATCGTTATGTTTATCGGCACTTTGCATC
GGCCGCGCTCCCGATTCCGGAAGTGCTTGACATTGGGGAATTCAGCGAGAGCCTGACCTATTGCATCTCC
CGCCGTGCACAGGGTGTCACGTTGCAAGACCTGCCTGAAACCGAACTGCCCGCTGTTCTGCAGCCGGTCG
CGGAGGCCATGGATGCGATCGCTGCGGCCGATCTTAGCCAGACGAGCGGGTTCGGCCCATTCGGACCGCA
AGGAATCGGTCAATACACTACATGGCGTGATTTCATATGCGCGATTGCTGATCCCCATGTGTATCACTGG
CAAACTGTGATGGACGACACCGTCAGTGCGTCCGTCGCGCAGGCTCTCGATGAGCTGATGCTTTGGGCCG
AGGACTGCCCCGAAGTCCGGCACCTCGTGCACGCGGATTTCGGCTCCAACAATGTCCTGACGGACAATGG
CCGCATAACAGCGGTCATTGACTGGAGCGAGGCGATGTTCGGGGATTCCCAATACGAGGTCGCCAACATC
TTCTTCTGGAGGCCGTGGTTGGCTTGTATGGAGCAGCAGACGCGCTACTTCGAGCGGAGGCATCCGGAGC
TTGCAGGATCGCCGCGGCTCCGGGCGTATATGCTCCGCATTGGTCTTGACCAACTCTATCAGAGCTTGGT
TGACGGCAATTTCGATGATGCAGCTTGGGCGCAGGGTCGATGCGACGCAATCGTCCGATCCGGAGCCGGG
ACTGTCGGGCGTACACAAATCGCCCGCAGAAGCGCGGCCGTCTGGACCGATGGCTGTGTAGAAGTACTCG
CCGATAGTGGAAACCGACGCCCCAGCACTCGTCCGAGGGCAAAGGAATAGCACGTACTACGAGATTTCGA
TTCCACCGCCGCCTTCTATGAAAGGTTGGGCTTCGGAATCGTTTTCCGGGACGCCGGCTGGATGATCCTC
CAGCGCGGGGATCTCATGCTGGAGTTCTTCGCCCACCCCAACTTGTTTATTGCAGCTTATAATGGTTACA
AATAAAGCAATAGCATCACAAATTTCACAAATAAAGCATTTTTTTCACTGCATTCTAGTTGTGGTTTGTC
CAAACTCATCAATGTATCTTATCATGTCTGTATACCGTCGACCTCTAGCTAGAGCTTGGCGTAATCATGG
TCATAGCTGTTTCCTGTGTGAAATTGTTATCCGCTCACAATTCCACACAACATACGAGCCGGAAGCATAA
AGTGTAAAGCCTGGGGTGCCTAATGAGTGAGCTAACTCACATTAATTGCGTTGCGCTCACTGCCCGCTTT
CCAGTCGGGAAACCTGTCGTGCCAGCTGCATTAATGAATCGGCCAACGCGCGGGGAGAGGCGGTTTGCGT
ATTGGGCGCTCTTCCGCTTCCTCGCTCACTGACTCGCTGCGCTCGGTCGTTCGGCTGCGGCGAGCGGTAT
CAGCTCACTCAAAGGCGGTAATACGGTTATCCACAGAATCAGGGGATAACGCAGGAAAGAACATGTGAGC
AAAAGGCCAGCAAAAGGCCAGGAACCGTAAAAAGGCCGCGTTGCTGGCGTTTTTCCATAGGCTCCGCCCC
CCTGACGAGCATCACAAAAATCGACGCTCAAGTCAGAGGTGGCGAAACCCGACAGGACTATAAAGATACC
AGGCGTTTCCCCCTGGAAGCTCCCTCGTGCGCTCTCCTGTTCCGACCCTGCCGCTTACCGGATACCTGTC
CGCCTTTCTCCCTTCGGGAAGCGTGGCGCTTTCTCATAGCTCACGCTGTAGGTATCTCAGTTCGGTGTAG
GTCGTTCGCTCCAAGCTGGGCTGTGTGCACGAACCCCCCGTTCAGCCCGACCGCTGCGCCTTATCCGGTA
ACTATCGTCTTGAGTCCAACCCGGTAAGACACGACTTATCGCCACTGGCAGCAGCCACTGGTAACAGGAT
TAGCAGAGCGAGGTATGTAGGCGGTGCTACAGAGTTCTTGAAGTGGTGGCCTAACTACGGCTACACTAGA
AGAACAGTATTTGGTATCTGCGCTCTGCTGAAGCCAGTTACCTTCGGAAAAAGAGTTGGTAGCTCTTGAT
CCGGCAAACAAACCACCGCTGGTAGCGGTGGTTTTTTTGTTTGCAAGCAGCAGATTACGCGCAGAAAAAA
AGGATCTCAAGAAGATCCTTTGATCTTTTCTACGGGGTCTGACGCTCAGTGGAACGAAAACTCACGTTAA
GGGATTTTGGTCATGAGATTATCAAAAAGGATCTTCACCTAGATCCTTTTAAATTAAAAATGAAGTTTTA
AATCAATCTAAAGTATATATGAGTAAACTTGGTCTGACAGTTACCAATGCTTAATCAGTGAGGCACCTAT
CTCAGCGATCTGTCTATTTCGTTCATCCATAGTTGCCTGACTCCCCGTCGTGTAGATAACTACGATACGG
GAGGGCTTACCATCTGGCCCCAGTGCTGCAATGATACCGCGAGACCCACGCTCACCGGCTCCAGATTTAT
CAGCAATAAACCAGCCAGCCGGAAGGGCCGAGCGCAGAAGTGGTCCTGCAACTTTATCCGCCTCCATCCA
GTCTATTAATTGTTGCCGGGAAGCTAGAGTAAGTAGTTCGCCAGTTAATAGTTTGCGCAACGTTGTTGCC
ATTGCTACAGGCATCGTGGTGTCACGCTCGTCGTTTGGTATGGCTTCATTCAGCTCCGGTTCCCAACGAT
CAAGGCGAGTTACATGATCCCCCATGTTGTGCAAAAAAGCGGTTAGCTCCTTCGGTCCTCCGATCGTTGT
CAGAAGTAAGTTGGCCGCAGTGTTATCACTCATGGTTATGGCAGCACTGCATAATTCTCTTACTGTCATG
CCATCCGTAAGATGCTTTTCTGTGACTGGTGAGTACTCAACCAAGTCATTCTGAGAATAGTGTATGCGGC
GACCGAGTTGCTCTTGCCCGGCGTCAATACGGGATAATACCGCGCCACATAGCAGAACTTTAAAAGTGCT
CATCATTGGAAAACGTTCTTCGGGGCGAAAACTCTCAAGGATCTTACCGCTGTTGAGATCCAGTTCGATG
TAACCCACTCGTGCACCCAACTGATCTTCAGCATCTTTTACTTTCACCAGCGTTTCTGGGTGAGCAAAAA
CAGGAAGGCAAAATGCCGCAAAAAAGGGAATAAGGGCGACACGGAAATGTTGAATACTCATACTCTTCCT
TTTTCAATATTATTGAAGCATTTATCAGGGTTATTGTCTCATGAGCGGATACATATTTGAATGTATTTAG
AAAAATAAACAAATAGGGGTTCCGCGCACATTTCCCCGAAAAGTGCCACCTGACGTCGACGGATCGGGAG
ATCTCCCGATCCCCTATGGTGCACTCTCAGTACAATCTGCTCTGATGCCGCATAGTTAAGCCAGTA
